>Addgene plasmid #180712 | pMYT059 | addgene full sequence | sequence record 369702 | Addgene NGS Result
TTCCATAGGCTCCGCCCCCCTGACGAGCATCACAAAAATCGACGCTCAAGTCAGAGGTGGCGAAACCCGA
CAGGACTATAAAGATACCAGGCGTTTCCCCCTGGAAGCTCCCTCGTGCGCTCTCCTGTTCCGACCCTGCC
GCTTACCGGATACCTGTCCGCCTTTCTCCCTTCGGGAAGCGTGGCGCTTTCTCATAGCTCACGCTGTAGG
TATCTCAGTTCGGTGTAGGTCGTTCGCTCCAAGCTGGGCTGTGTGCACGAACCCCCCGTTCAGCCCGACC
GCTGCGCCTTATCCGGTAACTATCGTCTTGAGTCCAACCCGGTAAGACACGACTTATCGCCACTGGCAGC
AGCCACTGGTAACAGGATTAGCAGAGCGAGGTATGTAGGCGGTGCTACAGAGTTCTTGAAGTGGTGGCCT
AACTACGGCTACACTAGAAGAACAGTATTTGGTATCTGCGCTCTGCTGAAGCCAGTTACCTTCGGAAAAA
GAGTTGGTAGCTCTTGATCCGGCAAACAAACCACCGCTGGTAGCGGTGGTTTTTTTGTTTGCAAGCAGCA
GATTACGCGCAGAAAAAAAGGATCTCAAGAAGATCCTTTGATCTTTTCTACGGGGTCTGACGCTCAGTGG
AACGAAAACTCACGTTAAGGGATTTTGGTCATGACAGGTGGCACTTTTCGGGGAAATGTGCGCGGAACCC
CTATTTGTTTATTTTTCTAAATACATTCAAATATGTATCCGCTCATGAGACAATAACCCTGATAAATGCT
TCAATAATATTGAAAAAGGAAGAGTATGAGTATTCAACATTTCCGTGTCGCCCTTATTCCCTTTTTTGCG
GCATTTTGCCTTCCTGTTTTTGCTCACCCAGAAACGCTGGTGAAAGTAAAAGATGCTGAAGATCAGTTGG
GTGCACGAGTGGGTTACATCGAACTGGATCTCAACAGCGGTAAGATCCTTGAGAGTTTTCGCCCCGAAGA
ACGTTTTCCAATGATGAGCACTTTTAAAGTTCTGCTATGTGGCGCGGTATTATCCCGTATTGACGCCGGG
CAAGAGCAACTCGGTCGCCGCATACACTATTCTCAGAATGACTTGGTTGAGTACTCACCAGTCACAGAAA
AGCATCTTACGGATGGCATGACAGTAAGAGAATTATGCAGTGCTGCCATAACCATGAGTGATAACACTGC
GGCCAACTTACTTCTGACAACGATCGGAGGACCGAAGGAGCTAACCGCTTTTTTGCACAACATGGGGGAT
CATGTAACTCGCCTTGATCGTTGGGAACCGGAGCTGAATGAAGCCATACCAAACGACGAGCGTGACACCA
CGATGCCTGTAGCAATGGCAACAACGTTGCGCAAACTATTAACTGGCGAACTACTTACTCTAGCTTCCCG
GCAACAATTAATAGACTGGATGGAGGCGGATAAAGTTGCAGGACCACTTCTGCGCTCGGCCCTTCCGGCT
GGCTGGTTTATTGCTGATAAATCTGGAGCCGGTGAGCGTGGGTCCCGCGGTATCATTGCAGCACTGGGGC
CAGATGGTAAGCCCTCCCGTATCGTAGTTATCTACACGACGGGGAGTCAGGCAACTATGGATGAACGAAA
TAGACAGATCGCTGAGATAGGTGCCTCACTGATTAAGCATTGGTAACTGTCAGACCAAGTTTACTCATAT
ATACTTTAGATTGATTTAAAACTTCATTTTTAATTTAAAAGGATCTAGGTGAAGATCCTTTTTGATAATC
GCGGCCGCGGCTCACGTCTTATTTGGGCAAAGGAGTCAGCGGATCACCGTACTATGTGTGAGTGCTCCTA
TCGCGCTTGCTCCTGTGAGATACGATGTGGCCGTGTCTGACCGTGGTGCGTCATCTATTCACTCACTTGG
CTGCGATTTATGCTACATGCCCCTAATCGGTTCCTGCAGGCATACTAGTCCTTCGTCTCACATCGTAGAC
GGGTTGGGACCGCAGGGGACCCCTTAACACCAACTGTTGGTGAGACGGACTTCTAGAAGCTGAATTCTTC
TGTAGTTCATCGGGTCCGCTAACTGCCTTGATCTGTCGGGTGTCTGCTTCTCTCACAGGCTTAGGTGGAT
CTGCTGTCCCCAGTCAGTGCGGTCATCATGCAGTCATCCGAGCGTGTATTGCACACATTTGTTTGGCGCA
TGATGAGCCGTGATGACCCCGTGCGGCCGCACGGTTATCCACAGAATCAGGGGATAACGCAGGAAAGAAC
ATGTGAGCAAAAGGCCAGCAAAAGGCCAGGAACCGTAAAAAGGCCGCGTTGCTGGCGTTT
Features (pLannotate 1.2.2; 4 found; start..end, strand, type, name):
    691..795     +  promoter       AmpR promoter: bla
    796..1656    +  CDS            AmpR: β-lactamase; bla; confers resistance to ampicillin, carbenicillin, and related antibiotics
   2201..2252    -  rep_origin     RSF ori (fragment): Plasmids containing the RSF 1030 origin of replication can be propagated in E. coli cells that contain additional plasmids with compatible origins.
   2300..588     -  rep_origin     ori (across the origin): high-copy-number ColE1/pMB1/pBR322/pUC origin of replication
