[The description below was written by a language model from this plasmid's Addgene catalogue record and pLannotate feature annotations shown in this document.]
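Description:
pMYT059 is a small (about 2.3 kb) synthetic-biology plasmid from the Multiplex Yeast Toolkit (MYT), an extension of the modular cloning Yeast Toolkit (YTK) for engineering Saccharomyces cerevisiae. It is built on the pYTK095 backbone, an ampicillin-resistant cassette-level vector. Maintenance in E. coli relies on a high-copy ColE1/pUC-type origin of replication, and selection relies on the β-lactamase gene (AmpR) driven by its native bla promoter. These are essentially the only elements the automated annotation detects. A short hit labelled as an RSF origin fragment also appears, but at about 50 nt it is more likely incidental sequence similarity than a functional second origin. No yeast origin, yeast marker or expression elements are annotated, which fits a plasmid that serves only as a bacterial carrier for an assembly part.

The payload is a synthetic "1/2 Spacer Cassette" flanked by the ConL1 and ConR2 assembly connectors. The feature table does not annotate the spacer or the connectors, and the record does not describe the spacer's composition or exact position. In the YTK/MYT hierarchy, left and right connectors determine the order in which individual transcription-unit cassettes are joined into a multigene plasmid by Golden Gate assembly. A cassette carrying ConL1 on one side and ConR2 on the other presumably fills the first two cassette positions with non-coding filler. This would let users assemble multigene constructs with fewer transcription units than the destination format expects, without rebuilding the remaining cassettes with different connectors. The plasmid is therefore a utility part for flexible multigene assembly, not an expression construct.
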