Addgene plasmid #180712: pMYT059
Purpose: Spacer cassette with ConL1 and ConR2 connectors to be used in the Dueber YTK and Ellis MYT systems
Depositing lab: Tom Ellis. Depositing organization: Imperial College London. Publication: A Multiplex MoClo Toolkit for Extensive and Flexible Engineering of Saccharomyces cerevisiae. Shaw WM, Khalil AS, Ellis T. ACS Synth Biol. 2023 Nov 6. doi: 10.1021/acssynbio.3c00423. PubMed 37930278.
Backbone
  Vector backbone: pYTK095
  Backbone manufacturer: John Dueber
  Vector type: Synthetic Biology
Growth in bacteria
  Bacterial resistance: Ampicillin, 100 μg/mL
  Growth temperature: 37°C
  Growth strain: DH5alpha
  Copy number: High Copy
Gene/Insert
  Gene/Insert name: 1/2 Spacer Cassette
  Species: Synthetic
  Cloning method: Restriction Enzyme; 5′ cloning site Unknown (unknown if destroyed)
Terms and licenses: Academic/Nonprofit Terms; Industry Terms: Not Available to Industry
How to cite: pMYT059 was a gift from Tom Ellis (Addgene plasmid # 180712 ; http://n2t.net/addgene:180712 ; RRID:Addgene_180712)
